>Addgene plasmid #107981 | pCR3.1-OPNb | addgene full sequence | sequence record 210733 | Addgene NGS Result
GCGCGCGTTGACATTGATTATTGACTAGTTATTAATAGTAATCAATTACGGGGTCATTAGTTCATAGCCC
ATATATGGAGTTCCGCGTTACATAACTTACGGTAAATGGCCCGCCTGGCTGACCGCCCAACGACCCCCGC
CCATTGACGTCAATAATGACGTATGTTCCCATAGTAACGCCAATAGGGACTTTCCATTGACGTCAATGGG
TGGAGTATTTACGGTAAACTGCCCACTTGGCAGTACATCAAGTGTATCATATGCCAAGTACGCCCCCTAT
TGACGTCAATGACGGTAAATGGCCCGCCTGGCATTATGCCCAGTACATGACCTTATGGGACTTTCCTACT
TGGCAGTACATCTACGTATTAGTCATCGCTATTACCATGGTGATGCGGTTTTGGCAGTACATCAATGGGC
GTGGATAGCGGTTTGACTCACGGGGATTTCCAAGTCTCCACCCCATTGACGTCAATGGGAGTTTGTTTTG
GCACCAAAATCAACGGGACTTTCCAAAATGTCGTAACAACTCCGCCCCATTGACGCAAATGGGCGGTAGG
CGTGTACGGTGGGAGGTCTATATAAGCAGAGCTCTCTGGCTAACTAGAGAACCCACTGCTTACTGGCTTA
TCGAAATTAATACGACTCACTATAGGGAGACCCAAGCTGGCTAGCGTTTAAACTTAAGCTTGGTACCGAG
CTCGGATCCACTAGTCCAGTGTGATGGATATCTGCAGAATTCGGCTTCAAACGCCGACCAAGGAAAACTC
ACTACCATGAGAATTGCAGTGATTTGCTTTTGCCTCCTAGGCATCACCTGTGCCATACCAGTTAAACAGG
CTGATTCTGGAAGTTCTGAGGAAAAGCAGCTTTACAACAAATACCCAGATGCTGTGGCCACATGGCTAAA
CCCTGACCCATCTCAGAAGCAGAATCTCCTAGCCCCACAGACCCTTCCAAGTAAGTCCAACGAAAGCCAT
GACCACATGGATGATATGGATGATGAAGATGATGACGACCATGTGGACAGCCAGGACTCCATTGACTCGA
ACGACTCTGATGATGTAGATGACACTGATGATTCTCACCAGTCTGATGAGTCTCACCATTCTGATGAATC
TGATGAACTGGTCACTGATTTTCCCACGGACCTGCCAGCAACCGAAGTTTTCACTCCAGTTGTCCCCACA
GTAGACACATACGATGGCCGAGGTGATAGTGTAGTTTATGGACTGAGGTCAAAATCTAAGAAGTTTCGCA
GACCTGACATCCAGTACCCTGATGCTACAGACGAGGACATCACCTCACACATGGAAAGCGAGGAGTTGAA
TGGTGCATACAAGGCCATCCCCGTTGCCCAGGACCTGAACGCGCCTTCTGATTGGGACAGCCGTGGGAAG
GACAGTTATGAAACGAGTCAGCTGGATGACCAGAGTGCTGAAACCCACAGCCACAAGCAGTCCAGATTAT
ATAAGCGGAAAGCCAATGATGAGAGCAATGAGCATTCCGATGTGATTGATAGTCAGGAACTTTCCAAAGT
CAGCCGTGAATTCCACAGCCATGAATTTCACAGCCATGAAGATATGCTGGTTGTAGACCCCAAAAGTAAG
GAAGAAGATAAACACCTGAAATTTCGTATTTCTCATGAATTAGATAGTGCATCTTCTGAGGTCAATTAAA
AGGAGAAAAAATACAATTTCTCACTTTGCATTTAGTCAAAAGAAAAAATGCTTTATAGCAAAATGAAAGA
GAACATGAAATGCTTCTTTCTCAGTTTATTGGTTGAAGCCGAATTCCAGCACAGTGGCGGCCGCTCGAGT
CTAGAGGGCCCGTTTAAACCCGCTGATCAGCCTCGACTGTGCCTTCTAGTTGCCAGCCATCTGTTGTTTG
CCCCTCCCCCGTGCCTTCCTTGACCCTGGAAGGTGCCACTCCCACTGTCCTTTCCTAATAAAATGAGGAA
ATTGCATCGCATTGTCTGAGTAGGTGTCATTCTATTCTGGGGGGTGGGGTGGGGCAGGACAGCAAGGGGG
AGGATTGGGAAGACAATAGCAGGCATGCTGGGGATGCGGTGGGCTCTATGGCTTCTGAGGCGGAAAGAAC
CAGTGGCGGTAATACGGTTATCCACAGAATCAGGGGATAACGCAGGAAAGAACATGTGAGCAAAAGGCCA
GCAAAAGGCCAGGAACCGTAAAAAGGCCGCGTTGCTGGCGTTTTTCCATAGGCTCCGCCCCCCTGACGAG
CATCACAAAAATCGACGCTCAAGTCAGAGGTGGCGAAACCCGACAGGACTATAAAGATACCAGGCGTTTC
CCCCTGGAAGCTCCCTCGTGCGCTCTCCTGTTCCGACCCTGCCGCTTACCGGATACCTGTCCGCCTTTCT
CCCTTCGGGAAGCGTGGCGCTTTCTCATAGCTCACGCTGTAGGTATCTCAGTTCGGTGTAGGTCGTTCGC
TCCAAGCTGGGCTGTGTGCACGAACCCCCCGTTCAGCCCGACCGCTGCGCCTTATCCGGTAACTATCGTC
TTGAGTCCAACCCGGTAAGACACGACTTATCGCCACTGGCAGCAGCCACTGGTAACAGGATTAGCAGAGC
GAGGTATGTAGGCGGTGCTACAGAGTTCTTGAAGTGGTGGCCTAACTACGGCTACACTAGAAGAACAGTA
TTTGGTATCTGCGCTCTGCTGAAGCCAGTTACCTTCGGAAAAAGAGTTGGTAGCTCTTGATCCGGCAAAC
AAACCACCGCTGGTAGCGGTGGTTTTTTTGTTTGCAAGCAGCAGATTACGCGCAGAAAAAAAGGATCTCA
AGAAGATCCTTTGATCTTTTCTACGGGGTCTGACGCTCAGTGGAACGAAAACTCACGTTAAGGGATTTTG
GTCATGAGATTATCAAAAAGGATCTTCACCTAGATCCTTTTAAATTAAAAATGAAGTTTTAAATCAATCT
AAAGTATATATGAGTAACCTGAGGCTATGGCAGGGCCTGCCGCCCCGACGTTGGCTGCGAGCCCTGGGCC
TTCACCCGAACTTGGGGGGTGGGGTGGGGAAAAGGAAGAAACGCGGGCGTATTGGCCCCAATGGGGTCTC
GGTGGGGTATCGACAGAGTGCCAGCCCTGGGACCGAACCCCGCGTTTATGAACAAACGACCCAACACCGT
GCGTTTTATTCTGTCTTTTTATTGCCGTCATAGCGCGGGTTCCTTCCGGTATTGTCTCCTTCCGTGTTTC
AGTTAGCCTCCCCCTAGGGTGGGCGAAGAACTCCAGCATGAGATCCCCGCGCTGGAGGATCATCCAGCCG
GCGTCCCGGAAAACGATTCCGAAGCCCAACCTTTCATAGAAGGCGGCGGTGGAATCGAAATCTCGTGATG
GCAGGTTGGGCGTCGCTTGGTCGGTCATTTCGAACCCCAGAGTCCCGCTCAGAAGAACTCGTCAAGAAGG
CGATAGAAGGCGATGCGCTGCGAATCGGGAGCGGCGATACCGTAAAGCACGAGGAAGCGGTCAGCCCATT
CGCCGCCAAGCTCTTCAGCAATATCACGGGTAGCCAACGCTATGTCCTGATAGCGGTCCGCCACACCCAG
CCGGCCACAGTCGATGAATCCAGAAAAGCGGCCATTTTCCACCATGATATTCGGCAAGCAGGCATCGCCA
TGGGTCACGACGAGATCCTCGCCGTCGGGCATGCTCGCCTTGAGCCTGGCGAACAGTTCGGCTGGCGCGA
GCCCCTGATGCTCTTCGTCCAGATCATCCTGATCGACAAGACCGGCTTCCATCCGAGTACGTGCTCGCTC
GATGCGATGTTTCGCTTGGTGGTCGAATGGGCAGGTAGCCGGATCAAGCGTATGCAGCCGCCGCATTGCA
TCAGCCATGATGGATACTTTCTCGGCAGGAGCAAGGTGAGATGACAGGAGATCCTGCCCCGGCACTTCGC
CCAATAGCAGCCAGTCCCTTCCCGCTTCAGTGACAACGTCGAGCACAGCTGCGCAAGGAACGCCCGTCGT
GGCCAGCCACGATAGCCGCGCTGCCTCGTCTTGCAGTTCATTCAGGGCACCGGACAGGTCGGTCTTGACA
AAAAGAACCGGGCGCCCCTGCGCTGACAGCCGGAACACGGCGGCATCAGAGCAGCCGATTGTCTGTTGTG
CCCAGTCATAGCCGAATAGCCTCTCCACCCAAGCGGCCGGAGAACCTGCGTGCAATCCATCTTGTTCAAT
CATGCGAAACGATCCTCATCCTGTCTCTTGATCGATCTTTGCAAAAGCCTAGGCCTCCAAAAAAGCCTCC
TCACTACTTCTGGAATAGCTCAGAGGCCGAGGCGGCCTCGGCCTCTGCATAAATAAAAAAAATTAGTCAG
CCATGGGGCGGAGAATGGGCGGAACTGGGCGGAGTTAGGGGCGGGATGGGCGGAGTTAGGGGCGGGACTA
TGGTTGCTGACTAATTGAGATGCATGCTTTGCATACTTCTGCCTGCTGGGGAGCCTGGGGACTTTCCACA
CCTGGTTGCTGACTAATTGAGATGCATGCTTTGCATACTTCTGCCTGCTGGGGAGCCTGGGGACTTTCCA
CACCCTAACTGACACACATTCCACAGCTGGTTCTTTCCGCCTCAGGACTCTTCCTTTTTCAATAAATCAA
TCTAAAGTATATATGAGTAAACTTGGTCTGACAGTTACCAATGCTTAATCAGTGAGGCACCTATCTCAGC
GATCTGTCTATTTCGTTCATCCATAGTTGCCTGACTCCCCGTCGTGTAGATAACTACGATACGGGAGGGC
TTACCATCTGGCCCCAGTGCTGCAATGATACCGCGAGACCCACGCTCACCGGCTCCAGATTTATCAGCAA
TAAACCAGCCAGCCGGAAGGGCCGAGCGCAGAAGTGGTCCTGCAACTTTATCCGCCTCCATCCAGTCTAT
TAATTGTTGCCGGGAAGCTAGAGTAAGTAGTTCGCCAGTTAATAGTTTGCGCAACGTTGTTGCCATTGCT
ACAGGCATCGTGGTGTCACGCTCGTCGTTTGGTATGGCTTCATTCAGCTCCGGTTCCCAACGATCAAGGC
GAGTTACATGATCCCCCATGTTGTGCAAAAAAGCGGTTAGCTCCTTCGGTCCTCCGATCGTTGTCAGAAG
TAAGTTGGCCGCAGTGTTATCACTCATGGTTATGGCAGCACTGCATAATTCTCTTACTGTCATGCCATCC
GTAAGATGCTTTTCTGTGACTGGTGAGTACTCAACCAAGTCATTCTGAGAATAGTGTATGCGGCGACCGA
GTTGCTCTTGCCCGGCGTCAATACGGGATAATACCGCGCCACATAGCAGAACTTTAAAAGTGCTCATCAT
TGGAAAACGTTCTTCGGGGCGAAAACTCTCAAGGATCTTACCGCTGTTGAGATCCAGTTCGATGTAACCC
ACTCGTGCACCCAACTGATCTTCAGCATCTTTTACTTTCACCAGCGTTTCTGGGTGAGCAAAAACAGGAA
GGCAAAATGCCGCAAAAAAGGGAATAAGGGCGACACGGAAATGTTGAATACTCATACTCTTCCTTTTTCA
ATATTATTGAAGCATTTATCAGGGTTATTGTCTCATGAGCGGATACATATTTGAATGTATTTAGAAAAAT
AAACAAATAGGGGTTCCGCGCACATTTCCCCGAAAAGTGCCACCTG
[124 nt withheld, positions 5647-5770]
C
[91 nt withheld, positions 5772-5862]
A
[49 nt withheld, positions 5864-5912]
CCTTTGACGTTGGAGTCCACGTTCTTT
[37 nt withheld, positions 5940-5976]
ACCCTATCTCGGTCTATTCTTTTGATTTATAAGGGATTTTGCCGATTTCGGCCTATTGGTTAAAAAATGA
GCTGATTTAACAAAAATTTAACGCGAATTTTAACAAAATATTAACGCTTACAATTTAC
Features (pLannotate 1.2.2; 17 found; start..end, strand, type, name):
     10..389     +  enhancer       CMV enhancer: human cytomegalovirus immediate early enhancer
    390..593     +  promoter       CMV promoter: human cytomegalovirus (CMV) immediate early promoter
    589..622     +  LTR            5' LTR (truncated) (fragment): truncated 5' long terminal repeat (LTR) from HIV-1
    638..656     +  promoter       T7 promoter: promoter for bacteriophage T7 RNA polymerase
    777..1676    +  CDS            SPP1: OSTP_HUMAN - Also known as BNSP, OPN. Experimental evidence at protein level: Swiss-Prot protein existence level 1. Acts as a cytokine involved in enhancing production of interferon-gamma and interleukin-12 and reducing production of interleukin-10 and is essential in the pathway that leads to type I immunity. From Homo sapiens (Human).
   1857..2081    +  polyA_signal   bGH poly(A) signal: bovine growth hormone polyadenylation signal
   2085..2103    +  promoter       SV40 promoter (fragment): SV40 enhancer and early promoter
   2213..2801    -  rep_origin     ori: high-copy-number ColE1/pMB1/pBR322/pUC origin of replication
   3023..3039    +  polyA_signal   bGH poly(A) signal (fragment): bovine growth hormone polyadenylation signal
   3130..3177    -  polyA_signal   HSV TK poly(A) signal: herpes simplex virus thymidine kinase polyadenylation signal (Cole and Stacy, 1985)
   3236..3388    -  CDS            ble (fragment): BLE_KLEPN - Experimental evidence at protein level: Swiss-Prot protein existence level 1. Binding protein with a strong affinity to the bleomycin family of antibiotics. Binds to CL990; an antimitotic-antibiotic compound. From Klebsiella pneumoniae.
   3409..4203    -  CDS            NeoR/KanR: aminoglycoside phosphotransferase from Tn5; aph(3')-II (or nptII); confers resistance to neomycin, kanamycin, and G418 (Geneticin®)
   4238..4595    -  promoter       SV40 promoter: SV40 enhancer and early promoter
   4597..4614    -  promoter       AmpR promoter (fragment): bla
   4655..5515    -  CDS            AmpR: β-lactamase; bla; confers resistance to ampicillin, carbenicillin, and related antibiotics
   5516..5620    -  promoter       AmpR promoter: bla
   5647..6075    +  rep_origin     f1 ori (sequence partly withheld): f1 bacteriophage origin of replication; arrow indicates direction of (+) strand synthesis
