[The description below was written by a language model from this plasmid's Addgene catalogue record and pLannotate feature annotations shown in this document.]
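Description:
pCR3.1-OPNb is a mammalian expression plasmid built on the pCR3.1 backbone that carries the human osteopontin (SPP1, also called OPN) splice variant b coding sequence. The sequenced record is about 6.1 kb. In bacteria it is maintained at high copy through a ColE1/pUC-type origin and selected with ampicillin via the β-lactamase gene. An f1 phage origin is also present, which in principle allows single-stranded DNA production.

The SPP1 open reading frame, annotated as roughly 900 bp, sits downstream of the human cytomegalovirus immediate-early enhancer and promoter and upstream of the bovine growth hormone polyadenylation signal, giving strong constitutive transcription in transfected mammalian cells. A T7 promoter lies between the CMV promoter and the insert and can serve for in vitro transcription or as a sequencing primer site. No epitope tag or reporter is annotated, and the restriction sites used for cloning are recorded as unknown. A separate cassette on the opposite strand places the Tn5 neomycin/kanamycin phosphotransferase gene under the SV40 early promoter with an HSV thymidine kinase polyadenylation signal, so that stably transfected mammalian cells can be selected with G418. Several short annotated fragments (an HIV-1 LTR piece, a ble fragment, and partial SV40, bGH and AmpR promoter hits) are most likely backbone remnants or incidental matches from automated annotation rather than functional parts.

The stated purpose is expression of OPN splice variant b. The associated publication concerns osteopontin splice variants and anchorage independence in human breast cancer cells, which fits use of the plasmid to compare the activities of individual osteopontin isoforms.
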