Addgene plasmid #107981: pCR3.1-OPNb
Purpose: expression of OPN splice variant b
Depositing lab: Georg Weber. Depositing organization: University of Cincinnati. Publication: An osteopontin splice variant induces anchorage independence in human breast cancer cells. He B, Mirza M, Weber GF. Oncogene. 2006 Apr 6;25(15):2192-202. doi: 10.1038/sj.onc.1209248. PubMed 16288209.
Backbone
  Vector backbone: pCR3.1
  Vector type: Mammalian Expression
Growth in bacteria
  Bacterial resistance: Ampicillin, 100 μg/mL
  Growth temperature: 37°C
  Growth strain: DH5alpha
  Copy number: High Copy
Gene/Insert
  Gene/Insert name: osteopontin splice variant b
  Species: H. sapiens (human)
  Mutation: splice variant
  Entrez Gene: SPP1 (a.k.a. BNSP, BSPI, ETA-1, OPN)
  Cloning method: Restriction Enzyme; 5′ cloning site Unknown (unknown if destroyed); 3′ cloning site Unknown (unknown if destroyed)
Terms and licenses: Academic/Nonprofit Terms; Industry Terms: Not Available to Industry
How to cite: pCR3.1-OPNb was a gift from Georg Weber (Addgene plasmid # 107981 ; http://n2t.net/addgene:107981 ; RRID:Addgene_107981)
